>Addgene plasmid #222685 | pLJM1-TSC22D2-Cterm-C-FLAG | addgene full sequence | sequence record 448297 | Addgene NGS Result
AAAAAAAATTAGTCAGCCATGGGGCGGAGAATGGGCGGAACTGGGCGGAGTTAGGGGCGGGATGGGCGGA
GTTAGGGGCGGGATAGCTAGAGCCAGACATGATAAGATACATTGATGAGTTTGGACAAACCACAACTAGA
ATGCAGTGAAAAAAATGCTTTATTTGTGAAATTTGTGATGCTATTGCTTTATTTGTAACCATTATAAGCT
GCAATAAACAAGTTCCTCTCACTCTCTGATATTCATTTCTTTGCAAGTTATAAATACTGAATAATAAGAT
GACATGAACTACTACTGCTAGAGATTTTCCACACTGACTAAAAGGGTCTGAGGGATCTCTAGTTACCAGA
GTCACACAACAGACGGGCACACACTACTTGAAGCACTCAAGGCAAGCTTTATTGAGGCTTAAGCAGTGGG
TTCCCTAGTTAGCCAGAGAGCTCCCAGGCTCAGATCTGGTCTAACCAGAGAGACCCAGTACAAGCAAAAA
GCAGATCTTGTCTTCGTTGGGAGTGAATTAGCCCTTCCAGTCCCCCCTTTTCTTTTAAAAAGTGGCTAAG
ATCTACAGCTGCCTTGTAAGTCATTGGTCTTAAAGGTACCGATGCATGGGGTCGTGCGCTCCTTTCGGTC
GGGCGCTGCGGGTCGTGGGGCGGGCGTCAGGCACCGGGCTTGCGGGTCATGCACCAGGTGCGCGGTCCTT
CGGGCACCTCGACGTCGGCGGTGACGGTGAAGCCGAGCCGCTCGTAGAAGGGGAGGTTGCGGGGCGCGGA
GGTCTCCAGGAAGGCGGGCACCCCGGCGCGCTCGGCCGCCTCCACTCCGGGGAGCACGACGGCGCTGCCC
AGACCCTTGCCCTGGTGGTCGGGCGAGACGCCGACGGTGGCCAGGAACCACGCGGGCTCCTTGGGCCGGT
GCGGCGCCAGGAGGCCTTCCATCTGTTGCTGCGCGGCCAGCCGGGAACCGCTCAACTCGGCCATGCGCGG
GCCGATCTCGGCGAACACCGCCCCCGCTTCGACGCTCTCCGGCGTGGTCCAGACCGCCACCGCGGCGCCG
TCGTCCGCGACCCACACCTTGCCGATGTCGAGCCCGACGCGCGTGAGGAAGAGTTCTTGCAGCTCGGTGA
CCCGCTCGATGTGGCGGTCCGGATCGACGGTGTGGCGCGTGGCGGGGTAGTCGGCGAACGCGGCGGCGAG
GGTGCGTACGGCCCTGGGGACGTCGTCGCGGGTGGCGAGGCGCACCGTGGGCTTGTACTCGGTCATGGTA
AGCTCCGGTGGATCCCCCTGGGGAGAGAGGTCGGTGATTCGGTCAACGAGGGAGCCGACTGCCGACGTGC
GCTCCGGAGGCTTGCAGAATGCGGAACACCGCGCGGGCAGGAACAGGGCCCACACTACCGCCCCACACCC
CGCCTCCCGCACCGCCCCTTCCCGGCCGCTGCTCTCGGCGCGCCCTGCTGAGCAGCCGCTATTGGCCACA
GCCCATCGCGGTCGGCGCGCTGCCATTGCTCCCTGGCGCTGTCCGTCTGCGAGGGTACTAGTGAGACGTG
CGGCTTCCGTTTGTCACGTCCGGCACGCCGCGAACCGCAAGGAACCTTCCCGACTTAGGGGCGGAGCAGG
AAGCGTCGCCGGGGGGCCCACAAGGGTAGCGGCGAAGATCCGGGTGACGCTGCGAACGGACGTGAAGAAT
GTGCGAGACCCAGGGTCGGCGCCGCTGCGTTTCCCGGAACCACGCCCAGAGCAGCCGCGTCCCTGCGCAA
ACCCAGGGCTGCCTTGGAAAAGGCGCAACCCCAACCCCCTCGAGCCGCGGCCAAAGTGGATCTCTGCTGT
CCCTGTAATAAACCCGAAAATTTTGAATTTTTGTAATTTGTTTTTGTAATTCTTTAGTTTGTATGTCTGT
TGCTATTATGTCTACTATTCTTTCCCCTGCACTGTACCCCCCAATCCCCCCTTTTCTTTTAAAATTGTGG
ATGAATACTGCCATTTGTCTCGAGGTCGAGAATTCTTACTTGTCATCGTCGTCCTTGTAGTCTGCTGAGG
AGACATTCGGCTGCTGTGGAGGTTGCGTTGGCTGCGGAGGCTGTGCTATCACTGCTTGCTGTTGAGAAGT
GCTACCAGGATTGGCCTGTTGGGTTGGGAGTTGGGATAATTGATCATTGCTTGAAAGAGATTTTAACAGT
GCATTTTCTCGTTCAAGTAAAGAGTTTCTTTCAACTAATTCTTTTATTTGTTCCTTTAAAACTTCCACTT
CTTCTCTTACTGCATACATCAAATGGCTTTTCACCAGATCCATTGCTTGTTCTATTTTGTTGTCAATGGC
TACAACACCTCCCCCAGATGCACTATCCCAGAGGCTCTTTGATTCCTTTAACGTGTTCAAATGGAACGCT
TGGTAGAAAGCAGTTGAAGGATTCCTGTCTTCATCACCATCAACAGGAATAGCTATGCTGAATACAGAGG
TGGCCAGACTGTTCATAGGTGTTAACTGAAGGGGGTTTGCCAGGGAATCTGCAACAGGCGGCTTCACAAC
AGGCTTATTTTCAGCAATGAGAGAAAGTGGTGGTTGAGGTAGGGGTTCTGATTTTCTTCTAGTATCGTCG
ACTTGCCCGACTAAAGGCTGGGTCTGAGTTTGAAACTGGCTTAGGTCAGACTGTGGTAGACTTGTTGGTG
CGCTGTGTGTGCCTGGCGCTAAGGGCAGCCCAACATGCTGGATTATGCTGCTGCTCCTGCTGACTGGCGT
ATGGCTGCTCAGCTGTTGCGACTGGGCCAGAGGCGCGGGTACATTTGGCATAGTAACAGAAGTGGTAGAC
ACACTAGGCACGCTTGGAGCGGGCACGGCTGCAGGCACGTTTGGAACTCCGGGCACCACGGCGTGAGGGC
CACCAGGTACGGCTGACAGCGGACCACTGCCACCCATCTGCGGCGGAGGCACGGACTGGGGCTGCCCAGC
CCCGGCAGGACCGAGGCACGGCTGCACCACGCCTCCCACAGTAGCCGGGGGCACTCCAGTCGGCTGACAA
GGCGCGACCTGCCCGCCTTGCGCTGGTCCCGTCCGGGGGGCCATGGCTTCGCTGGGCTGGGAAGACGCGC
CCATGAGCTGCGCGCCCACCGAGGAAGCATTCTGGCCGGTGCCCACGGGAAGGGTGGCCGCCGTGGCGGG
GCTCGCTGCGGCGCCGGTGGACGAGGGCTGCGCGGGGCTTGGCGGCTGCAGGCCGGCCACGTGCTGCTGC
AGGTACTCACTCTGGCCGGAGGGCTGGACGGGCAGCAAATGTCCGGGCGGTATCTGAGGCTGAGGATACG
CGAACTGCTGGGGCTGCTGCGCCGCGGGGGCGCCCACTGCAGGGCCCGGCTGCGGAGGCAGGGACATAGC
CGGCTGCGCCAGGGTTACATTCGTCGGCGGCAGAGTCTGTCCCCCGGGCCCCGCTCCCTGGGGCTGGCTG
GGCTGCGCGGCTGCCATCATTGGCTGCGGCCCGGTCGCGGCTCCCGGGAACGGCGGCAGCGGAGCCGAGC
TTTGAGCCACAGCCCCACCTACGGGTGGCGGCGGCGGCTGTGGCTGCCCAACGCTAAAACTCTGCGGCTG
GGCCGGAGTGGGCTGGCTCATTTTCTCCGACGGGGGTAGCTGTGACATGCTAGCGGATCTGACGGTTCAC
TAAACCAGCTCTGCTTATATAGACCTCCCACCGTACACGCCTACCGCCCATTTGCGTCAATGGGGCGGAG
TTGTTACGACATTTTGGAAAGTCCCGTTGATTTTGGTGCCAAAACAAACTCCCATTGACGTCAATGGGGT
GGAGACTTGGAAATCCCCGTGAGTCAAACCGCTATCCACGCCCATTGATGTACTGCCAAAACCGCATCAC
CATGGTAATAGCGATGACTAATACGTAGATGTACTGCCAAGTAGGAAAGTCCCATAAGGTCATGTACTGG
GCATAATGCCAGGCGGGCCATTTACCGTCATTGACGTCAATAGGGGGCGTACTTGGCATATGATAGTCCA
TTTTAAAACATAATTTTAAAACTGCAAACTACCCAAGAAATTATTACTTTCTACGTCACGTATTTTGTAC
TAATATCTTTGTGTTTACAGTCAAATTAATTCCAATTATCTCTCTAACAGCCTTGTATCGTATATGCAAA
TATGAAGGAATCATGGGAAATAGGCCCTCGGTGAAGGGGGCGGCCGCTCGAGGCTAGTCTCGTGATCGAT
ACCGTCGAGATCCGTTCACTAATCGAATGGATCTGTCTCTGTCTCTCTCTCCACCTTCTTCTTCTATTCC
TTCGGGCCTGTCGGGTCCCCTCGGGGTTGGGAGGTGGGTCTGAAACGATAATGGTGAATATCCCTGCCTA
ACTCTATTCACTATAGAAAGTACAGCAAAAACTATTCTTAAACCTACCAAGCCTCCTACTATCATTATGA
ATAATTTTATATACCACAGCCAATTTGTTATGTTAAACCAATTCCACAAACTTGCCCATTTATCTAATTC
CAATAATTCTTGTTCATTCTTTTCTTGCTGGTTTTGCGATTCTTCAATTAAGGAGTGTATTAAGCTTGTG
TAATTGTTAATTTCTCTGTCCCACTCCATCCAGGTCGTGTGATTCCAAATCTGTTCCAGAGATTTATTAC
TCCAACTAGCATTCCAAGGCACAGCAGTGGTGCAAATGAGTTTTCCAGAGCAACCCCAAATCCCCAGGAG
CTGTTGATCCTTTAGGTATCTTTCCACAGCCAGGATTCTTGCCTGGAGCTGCTTGATGCCCCAGACTGTG
AGTTGCAACAGATGCTGTTGCGCCTCAATAGCCCTCAGCAAATTGTTCTGCTGCTGCACTATACCAGACA
ATAATTGTCTGGCCTGTACCGTCAGCGTCATTGACGCTGCGCCCATAGTGCTTCCTGCTGCTCCCAAGAA
CCCAAGGAACAAAGCTCCTATTCCCACTGCTCTTTTTTCTCTCTGCACCACTCTTCTCTTTGCCTTGGTG
GGTGCTACTCCTAATGGTTCAATTTTTACTACTTTATATTTATATAATTCACTTCTCCAATTGTCCCTCA
TATCTCCTCCTCCAGGTCTGAAGATCAGCGGCCGCTTGCTGTGCGGTGGTCTTACTTTTGTTTTGCTCTT
CCTCTATCTTGTCTAAAGCTTCCTTGGTGTCTTTTATCTCTATCCTTTGATGCACACAATAGAGGGTTGC
TACTGTATTATATAATGATCTAAGTTCTTCTGATCCTGTCTGAAGGGATGGTTGTAGCTGTCCCAGTATT
TGTCTACAGCCTTCTGATGTTTCTAACAGGCCAGGATTAACTGCGAATCGTTCTAGCTCCCTGCTTGCCC
ATACTATATGTTTTAATTTATATTTTTTCTTTCCCCCTGGCCTTAACCGAATTTTTTCCCATCGCGATCT
AATTCTCCCCCGCTTAATACTGACGCTCTCGCACCCATCTCTCTCCTTCTAGCCTCCGCTAGTCAAAATT
TTTGGCGTACTCACCAGTCGCCGCCCCTCGCCTCTTGCCGTGCGCGCTTCAGCAAGCCGAGTCCTGCGTC
GAGAGAGCTCCTCTGGTTTCCCTTTCGCTTTCAAGTCCCTGTTCGGGCGCCACTGCTAGAGATTTTCCAC
ACTGACTAAAAGGGTCTGAGGGATCTCTAGTTACCAGAGTCACACAACAGACGGGCACACACTACTTGAA
GCACTCAAGGCAAGCTTTATTGAGGCTTAAGCAGTGGGTTCCCTAGTTAGCCAGAGAGCTCCCAGGCTCA
GATCTGGTCTAACCAGAGAGACCCGTTTATGTATCGAGCTAGGCACTTAAATACAATATCTCTGCAATGC
GGCAATTCAGTGGTTCGTCCAATCCATGTCAGACCCGTCTGTTGCCTTCCTAATAAGGCACGATCGTACC
ACCTTACTTCCACCAATCGGCATGCACGGTGCTTTTTCTCTCCTTGTAAGGCATGTTGCTAACTCATCGT
TACCATGTTGCAAGACTACAAGAGTATTGCATAAGACTACATTAAGCTTGCAGCTCCAGCTTTTGTTCCC
TTTAGTGAGGGTTAATTGCGCGCTTGGCGTAATCATGGTCATAGCTGTTTCCTGTGTGAAATTGTTATCC
GCTCACAATTCCACACAACATACGAGCCGGAAGCATAAAGTGTAAAGCCTGGGGTGCCTAATGAGTGAGC
TAACTCACATTAATTGCGTTGCGCTCACTGCCCGCTTTCCAGTCGGGAAACCTGTCGTGCCAGCTGCATT
AATGAATCGGCCAACGCGCGGGGAGAGGCGGTTTGCGTATTGGGCGCTCTTCCGCTTCCTCGCTCACTGA
CTCGCTGCGCTCGGTCGTTCGGCTGCGGCGAGCGGTATCAGCTCACTCAAAGGCGGTAATACGGTTATCC
ACAGAATCAGGGGATAACGCAGGAAAGAACATGTGAGCAAAAGGCCAGCAAAAGGCCAGGAACCGTAAAA
AGGCCGCGTTGCTGGCGTTTTTCCATAGGCTCCGCCCCCCTGACGAGCATCACAAAAATCGACGCTCAAG
TCAGAGGTGGCGAAACCCGACAGGACTATAAAGATACCAGGCGTTTCCCCCTGGAAGCTCCCTCGTGCGC
TCTCCTGTTCCGACCCTGCCGCTTACCGGATACCTGTCCGCCTTTCTCCCTTCGGGAAGCGTGGCGCTTT
CTCATAGCTCACGCTGTAGGTATCTCAGTTCGGTGTAGGTCGTTCGCTCCAAGCTGGGCTGTGTGCACGA
ACCCCCCGTTCAGCCCGACCGCTGCGCCTTATCCGGTAACTATCGTCTTGAGTCCAACCCGGTAAGACAC
GACTTATCGCCACTGGCAGCAGCCACTGGTAACAGGATTAGCAGAGCGAGGTATGTAGGCGGTGCTACAG
AGTTCTTGAAGTGGTGGCCTAACTACGGCTACACTAGAAGAACAGTATTTGGTATCTGCGCTCTGCTGAA
GCCAGTTACCTTCGGAAAAAGAGTTGGTAGCTCTTGATCCGGCAAACAAACCACCGCTGGTAGCGGTGGT
TTTTTTGTTTGCAAGCAGCAGATTACGCGCAGAAAAAAAGGATCTCAAGAAGATCCTTTGATCTTTTCTA
CGGGGTCTGACGCTCAGTGGAACGAAAACTCACGTTAAGGGATTTTGGTCATGAGATTATCAAAAAGGAT
CTTCACCTAGATCCTTTTAAATTAAAAATGAAGTTTTAAATCAATCTAAAGTATATATGAGTAAACTTGG
TCTGACAGTTACCAATGCTTAATCAGTGAGGCACCTATCTCAGCGATCTGTCTATTTCGTTCATCCATAG
TTGCCTGACTCCCCGTCGTGTAGATAACTACGATACGGGAGGGCTTACCATCTGGCCCCAGTGCTGCAAT
GATACCGCGAGACCCACGCTCACCGGCTCCAGATTTATCAGCAATAAACCAGCCAGCCGGAAGGGCCGAG
CGCAGAAGTGGTCCTGCAACTTTATCCGCCTCCATCCAGTCTATTAATTGTTGCCGGGAAGCTAGAGTAA
GTAGTTCGCCAGTTAATAGTTTGCGCAACGTTGTTGCCATTGCTACAGGCATCGTGGTGTCACGCTCGTC
GTTTGGTATGGCTTCATTCAGCTCCGGTTCCCAACGATCAAGGCGAGTTACATGATCCCCCATGTTGTGC
AAAAAAGCGGTTAGCTCCTTCGGTCCTCCGATCGTTGTCAGAAGTAAGTTGGCCGCAGTGTTATCACTCA
TGGTTATGGCAGCACTGCATAATTCTCTTACTGTCATGCCATCCGTAAGATGCTTTTCTGTGACTGGTGA
GTACTCAACCAAGTCATTCTGAGAATAGTGTATGCGGCGACCGAGTTGCTCTTGCCCGGCGTCAATACGG
GATAATACCGCGCCACATAGCAGAACTTTAAAAGTGCTCATCATTGGAAAACGTTCTTCGGGGCGAAAAC
TCTCAAGGATCTTACCGCTGTTGAGATCCAGTTCGATGTAACCCACTCGTGCACCCAACTGATCTTCAGC
ATCTTTTACTTTCACCAGCGTTTCTGGGTGAGCAAAAACAGGAAGGCAAAATGCCGCAAAAAAGGGAATA
AGGGCGACACGGAAATGTTGAATACTCATACTCTTCCTTTTTCAATATTATTGAAGCATTTATCAGGGTT
ATTGTCTCATGAGCGGATACATATTTGAATGTATTTAGAAAAATAAACAAATAGGGGTTCCGCGCACATT
TCCCCGAAAAGTGCCACCTAAATTGTAAGCGTTAATATTTTGTTAAAATTCGCGTTAAATTTTTGTTAAA
TCAGCTCATTTTTTAACCAATAGGCCGAAATCGGCAAAATCCCTTATAAATCAAAAGAATAGACCGAGAT
AGGGT
[37 nt withheld, positions 8336-8372]
AAAGAACGTGGACTCCAACGTCAAAGG
[49 nt withheld, positions 8400-8448]
T
[91 nt withheld, positions 8450-8540]
G
[124 nt withheld, positions 8542-8665]
CCCATTCGCCATTCAGGCTGCGCAACTGTTGGGAAGGGCGATCGGTGCGGGCCTCTTCGCTATTACGCCA
GCTGGCGAAAGGGGGATGTGCTGCAAGGCGATTAAGTTGGGTAACGCCAGGGTTTTCCCAGTCACGACGT
TGTAAAACGACGGCCAGTGAGCGCGCGTAATACGACTCACTATAGGGCGAATTGGGTACGTCCCTAGGCC
TCCAAAAAAGCCTCCTCACTACTTCTGGAATAGCTCAGAGGCCGAGGCGGCCTCGGCCTCTGCATAAAT
Features (pLannotate 1.2.2; 30 found; start..end, strand, type, name):
     63..84      -  rep_origin     SV40 ori (fragment): SV40 origin of replication
    103..224     -  polyA_signal   SV40 poly(A) signal: SV40 polyadenylation signal
    296..529     -  LTR            3' LTR (ΔU3): self-inactivating 3' long terminal repeat (LTR) from HIV-1
    531..614     -  CDS            nef (fragment): NEF_HV1Z2 - Experimental evidence at protein level: Swiss-Prot protein existence level 1. Extracellular Nef protein targets CD4(+) T-lymphocytes for apoptosis by interacting with CXCR4 surface receptors. From Human immunodeficiency virus type 1 group M subtype D (isolate Z2/CDC-Z34) (HIV-1).
    657..1256    -  CDS            PuroR: puromycin N-acetyltransferase; pac from Streptomyces alboniger; confers resistance to puromycin
   1278..1788    -  promoter       hPGK promoter: human phosphoglycerate kinase 1 promoter
   1837..1954    -  misc_feature   cPPT/CTS: central polypurine tract and central termination sequence of HIV-1
   1999..2019    -  CDS            FLAG (fragment): FLAG® epitope tag, followed by an enterokinase cleavage site
   2023..3621    -  CDS            TSC22D2 (fragment): T22D2_HUMAN - Also known as KIAA0669, TILZ4. Experimental evidence at protein level: Swiss-Prot protein existence level 1. From Homo sapiens (Human).
   3647..3850    -  promoter       CMV promoter: human cytomegalovirus (CMV) immediate early promoter
   3851..3985    -  enhancer       CMV enhancer (fragment): human cytomegalovirus immediate early enhancer; contains an 18-bp deletion relative to the standard CMV enhancer
   3976..4159    -  promoter       U6 promoter (fragment): RNA polymerase III promoter for human U6 snRNA
   4209..4309    -  CDS            Rev (fragment): human immunodeficiency virus 1 (HIV-1) Rev protein; rev; enhances nuclear export of unspliced and incompletely spliced viral mRNAs
   4686..4919    -  misc_feature   RRE: The Rev response element (RRE) of HIV-1 allows for Rev-dependent mRNA export from the nucleus to the cytoplasm.
   5065..5428    -  CDS            HIV-1 gag (fragment): gag protein from human immunodeficiency virus 1; gag
   5412..5537    -  misc_feature   HIV-1 Ψ: packaging signal of human immunodeficiency virus type 1
   5584..5764    -  LTR            5' LTR (truncated): truncated 5' long terminal repeat (LTR) from HIV-1
   5765..5991    -  promoter       RSV promoter: Rous sarcoma virus enhancer/promoter
   6019..6037    -  promoter       T3 promoter: promoter for bacteriophage T3 RNA polymerase
   6082..6098    -  protein_bind   lac operator: The lac repressor binds to the lac operator to inhibit transcription in E. coli. This inhibition can be relieved by adding lactose or isopropyl-β-D-thiogalactopyranoside (IPTG). lac repressor encoded by lacI
   6106..6136    -  promoter       lac promoter: promoter for the E. coli lac operon
   6151..6172    -  protein_bind   CAP binding site: CAP binding activates transcription in the presence of cAMP. E. coli catabolite activator protein
   6185..6277    -  CDS            lacI (fragment): lac repressor; lacI; The lac repressor binds to the lac operator to inhibit transcription in E. coli. This inhibition can be relieved by adding lactose or isopropyl-β-D-thiogalactopyranoside (IPTG).
   6460..7048    -  rep_origin     ori: high-copy-number ColE1/pMB1/pBR322/pUC origin of replication
   7219..8079    -  CDS            AmpR: β-lactamase; bla; confers resistance to ampicillin, carbenicillin, and related antibiotics
   8080..8184    -  promoter       AmpR promoter: bla
   8237..8665    -  rep_origin     f1 ori (sequence partly withheld): f1 bacteriophage origin of replication; arrow indicates direction of (+) strand synthesis
   8670..8825    -  CDS            lacZα (fragment): LacZα fragment of β-galactosidase; lacZ fragment
   8833..8851    +  promoter       T7 promoter: promoter for bacteriophage T7 RNA polymerase
   8872..63      -  rep_origin     SV40 ori (across the origin): SV40 origin of replication
