[The description below was written by a language model from this plasmid's Addgene catalogue record and pLannotate feature annotations shown in this document.]
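Description:
pLJM1-TSC22D2-Cterm-C-FLAG is a lentiviral mammalian expression plasmid built on the pLJM1 backbone and designed to overexpress a C-terminus truncation form of human TSC22D2 carrying a C-terminal FLAG epitope. In bacteria it is maintained through a high-copy ColE1/pUC-type origin and selected with ampicillin via the β-lactamase gene. An f1 origin, lac promoter/operator remnants, a lacZα fragment and T3/T7 phage promoters are carried over from the parental cloning vector.

The lentiviral transfer cassette has a third-generation layout. An RSV promoter fused to a truncated HIV-1 5' LTR drives genomic RNA synthesis in packaging cells. It is followed by the Ψ packaging signal with a partial gag sequence, the Rev response element for Rev-dependent nuclear export, and a self-inactivating ΔU3 3' LTR that silences LTR promoter activity after integration. An SV40 polyadenylation signal and SV40 origin sequence lie beyond the 3' LTR. Within the provirus, a CMV enhancer/promoter (next to a residual U6 promoter fragment) drives the TSC22D2 coding region. This is annotated as a fragment of roughly 1.6 kb matching the human protein and is immediately followed by the FLAG tag. The record does not give the exact truncation boundaries, nor the cloning sites used. Downstream, a cPPT/CTS element precedes a human PGK promoter driving puromycin N-acetyltransferase, allowing selection of stably transduced cells with puromycin.

The construct is intended for producing lentivirus, or for direct transfection, to express the tagged TSC22D2 truncation in mammalian cells, with the FLAG tag enabling detection or affinity capture. The associated study concerns the TSC22D, WNK and NRBP gene families in cell volume regulation.
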