Addgene plasmid #222685: pLJM1-TSC22D2-Cterm-C-FLAG
Purpose: overexpressing C-terminus truncation of TSC22D2 with C-terminal FLAG
Depositing lab: Jason Moffat. Depositing organization: Hospital for Sick Children. Publication: The TSC22D, WNK, and NRBP gene families exhibit functional buffering and evolved with Metazoa for cell volume regulation. Xiao YX, Lee SY, Aguilera-Uribe M, Samson R, Au A, Khanna Y, Liu Z, Cheng R, Aulakh K, Wei J, Farias AG, Reilly T, Birkadze S, Habsid A, Brown KR, Chan K, Mero P, Huang JQ, Billmann M, Rahman M, Myers C, Andrews BJ, Youn JY, Yip CM, Rotin D, Derry WB, Forman-Kay JD, Moses AM, Pritisanac I, Gingras AC, Moffat J. Cell Rep. 2024 Jul 23;43(7):114417. doi: 10.1016/j.celrep.2024.114417. Epub 2024 Jul 8. PubMed 38980795.
Backbone
  Vector backbone: pLJM1
  Vector type: Mammalian Expression, Lentiviral
  Selectable markers: Puromycin
Growth in bacteria
  Bacterial resistance: Ampicillin, 100 μg/mL
  Growth temperature: 37°C
  Growth strain: NEB Stable
  Copy number: High Copy
Gene/Insert
  Gene/Insert name: TSC22D2
  Species: H. sapiens (human)
  Mutation: TSC22D2 C-terminus truncation
  Entrez Gene: TSC22D2 (a.k.a. TILZ4a, TILZ4b, TILZ4c)
  Tag / fusion protein: FLAG (C terminal on insert)
  Cloning method: Restriction Enzyme; 5′ cloning site Unknown (unknown if destroyed)
Terms and licenses: Academic/Nonprofit Terms; Industry Terms: Not Available to Industry
How to cite: pLJM1-TSC22D2-Cterm-C-FLAG was a gift from Jason Moffat (Addgene plasmid # 222685 ; http://n2t.net/addgene:222685 ; RRID:Addgene_222685)
